>Addgene plasmid #49936 | SL357 | depositor partial sequence | sequence record 74432 | TALE sequence
ATGGTGGACTTGAGGACACTCGGTTATTCGCAACAGCAACAGGAGAAAATCAAGCCTAAGGTCAGGAGCA
CCGTCGCGCAACACCACGAGGCGCTTGTGGGGCATGGCTTCACTCATGCGCATATTGTCGCGCTTTCACA
GCACCCTGCGGCGCTTGGGACGGTGGCTGTCAAATACCAAGATATGATTGCGGCCCTGCCCGAAGCCACG
CACGAGGCAATTGTAGGGGTCGGTAAACAGTGGTCGGGAGCGCGAGCACTTGAGGCGCTGCTGACTGTGG
CGGGTGAGCTTAGGGGGCCTCCGCTCCAGCTCGACACCGGGCAGCTGCTGAAGATCGCGAAGAGAGGGGG
AGTAACAGCGGTAGAGGCAGTGCACGCCTGGCGCAATGCGCTCACCGGGGCCCCCTTGAACCTGACCCCA
GACCAGGTAGTCGCAATCGCGAACAATAATGGGGGAAAGCAAGCCCTGGAAACCGTGCAAAGGTTGTTGC
CGGTCCTTTGTCAAGACCACGGCCTTACACCGGAGCAAGTCGTGGCCATTGCAAGCAATGGGGGTGGCAA
ACAGGCTCTTGAGACGGTTCAGAGACTTCTCCCAGTTCTCTGTCAAGCCCACGGGCTGACTCCCGATCAA
GTTGTAGCGATTGCGAATAACAATGGAGGGAAACAAGCATTGGAGACTGTCCAACGGCTCCTTCCCGTGT
TGTGTCAAGCCCACGGTTTGACGCCTGCACAAGTGGTCGCCATCGCCTCGAATGGCGGCGGTAAGCAGGC
GCTGGAAACAGTACAGCGCCTGCTGCCTGTACTGTGCCAGGATCATGGACTGACCCCAGACCAGGTAGTC
GCAATCGCGTCGAACATTGGGGGAAAGCAAGCCCTGGAAACCGTGCAAAGGTTGTTGCCGGTCCTTTGTC
AAGACCACGGCCTTACACCGGAGCAAGTCGTGGCCATTGCAAGCAATGGGGGTGGCAAACAGGCTCTTGA
GACGGTTCAGAGACTTCTCCCAGTTCTCTGTCAAGCCCACGGGCTGACTCCCGATCAAGTTGTAGCGATT
GCGAATAACAATGGAGGGAAACAAGCATTGGAGACTGTCCAACGGCTCCTTCCCGTGTTGTGTCAAGCCC
ACGGTTTGACGCCTGCACAAGTGGTCGCCATCGCCAGCCATGATGGCGGTAAGCAGGCGCTGGAAACAGT
ACAGCGCCTGCTGCCTGTACTGTGCCAGGATCATGGACTGACCCCAGACCAGGTAGTCGCAATCGCGTCA
CATGACGGGGGAAAGCAAGCCCTGGAAACCGTGCAAAGGTTGTTGCCGGTCCTTTGTCAAGACCACGGCC
TTACACCGGAGCAAGTCGTGGCCATTGCATCCCACGACGGTGGCAAACAGGCTCTTGAGACGGTTCAGAG
ACTTCTCCCAGTTCTCTGTCAAGCCCACGGGCTGACTCCCGATCAAGTTGTAGCGATTGCGAATAACAAT
GGAGGGAAACAAGCATTGGAGACTGTCCAACGGCTCCTTCCCGTGTTGTGTCAAGCCCACGGTTTGACGC
CTGCACAAGTGGTCGCCATCGCCTCGAATGGCGGCGGTAAGCAGGCGCTGGAAACAGTACAGCGCCTGCT
GCCTGTACTGTGCCAGGATCATGGACTGACCCCAGACCAGGTAGTCGCAATCGCGAACAATAATGGGGGA
AAGCAAGCCCTGGAAACCGTGCAAAGGTTGTTGCCGGTCCTTTGTCAAGACCACGGCCTTACACCGGAGC
AAGTCGTGGCCATTGCAAATAATAACGGTGGCAAACAGGCTCTTGAGACGGTTCAGAGACTTCTCCCAGT
TCTCTGTCAAGCCCACGGGCTGACTCCCGATCAAGTTGTAGCGATTGCGTCCAACGGTGGAGGGAAACAA
GCATTGGAGACTGTCCAACGGCTCCTTCCCGTGTTGTGTCAAGCCCACGGTCTGACACCCGAACAGGTGG
TCGCCATTGCTAATAATAACGGAGGACGGCCAGCCTTGGAG
