>Addgene plasmid #49936 | SL357 | addgene partial sequence | sequence record 75961 | EF1a-F 5'-TCAAGCCTCAGACAGTGGTTC-3'
CTATGGTGGACTTGAGGACACTCGGTTATTCGCAACAGCAACAGGAGAAAATCAAGCCTAAGGTCAGGAG
CACCGTCGCGCAACACCACGAGGCGCTTGTGGGGCATGGCTTCACTCATGCGCATATTGTCGCGCTTTCA
CAGCACCCTGCGGCGCTTGGGACGGTGGCTGTCAAATACCAAGATATGATTGCGGCCCTGCCCGAAGCCA
CGCACGAGGCAATTGTAGGGGTCGGTAAACAGTGGTCGGGAGCGCGAGCACTTGAGGCGCTGCTGACTGT
GGCGGGTGAGCTTAGGGGGCCTCCGCTCCAGCTCGACACCGGGCAGCTGCTGAAGATCGCGAAGAGAGGG
GGAGTAACAGCGGTAGAGGCAGTGCACGCCTGGCGCAATGCGCTCACCGGGGCCCCCTTGAACCTGACCC
CAGACCAGGTAGTCGCAATCGCGAACAATAATGGGGGAAAGCAAGCCCTGGAAACCGTGCAAAGGTTGTT
GCCGGTCCTTTGTCAAGACCACGGCCTTACACCGGAGCAAGTCGTGGCCATTGCAAGCAATGGGGGTGGC
AAACAGGCTCTTGAGACGGTTCAGAGACTTCTCCCAGTTCTCTGTCAAGCCCACGGGCTGACTCCCGATC
AAGTTGTAGCGATTGCGAATAACAATGGAGGGAAACAAGCATTGGAGACTGTCCAACGGCTCCTTCCCGT
GTTGTGTCAAGCCCACGGTTTGACGCCTGCACAAGTGGTCGCCATCGCCTCGAATGGCGGCGGTAA
