>Addgene plasmid #49936 | SL357 | addgene partial sequence | sequence record 76794 | TAL-F2
TGCCGCACGCGCCGGCCTTGATCAAAAGAACCAATCGCCGTATTCCCGAACGCACATCCCATCGCGTTGC
CGACCACGCGCAAGTGGTTCGCGTGCTGGGTTTTTTCCAGTGCCACTCCCACCCAGCGCAAGCATTTGAT
GACGCCATGACGCAGTTCGGGATGAGCGGAGGAGGATCCATGTCTCGATCCCGCCATGCAAGGCCTTCCA
GATTAGTCAGGAAGGAAGATGTAAACAAAAAAAAGAAAAACAGCCAACTACGAAAGACAACCAAGGGAGC
CAACAAAAATGTGGCATCAGTCAAGACTTTAAGCCCTGGAAAATTAAAGCAATTAATTCAAGAAAGAGAT
GTTAAGAAAAAAACAGAACCTAAACCACCCGTGCCAGTCAGAAGCCTTCTGACAAGAGCTGGAGCAGCAC
GCATGAATTTGGATAGGACTGAGGTTCTTTTTCAGAACCCAGAGTCCTTAACCTGCAATGGGTTTACAAT
GGCGCTACGAAGCACCTCTCTTAGCAGGCGACTCTCCCAACCCCCACTGGTCGTAGCCAAATCCAAAAAG
GTTCCACTTTCTAAGGGTTTAGAAAAGCAACATGATTGTGATTATAAGATACTCCCTGCTTTGGGAGTAA
AGCACTCAGAAAATGATTCGGTTCCAATGCAAGACACCCAAGTCCTTCCTGATATAGAGACTCTAATTGG
TGTACAAAATCCCTCTTTACTTAAAGGTAAGAGCCAAGAGACAACTCAGTTTTGGTCCCAAAGAGTTGAG
GATTCCAAGATCAATATCCCTACCCACAGTGGCCCTGCAGCTGA
