[The description below was written by a language model from this plasmid's Addgene catalogue record.]
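Description:
SL357 is a mammalian expression plasmid encoding a programmable TALE-TET1 fusion protein, built on the pJFA345D4 backbone and catalogued under the TALEN vector type, although its effector is a demethylase rather than a nuclease. It is propagated in E. coli under ampicillin selection. The record gives no origin of replication, copy number, or mammalian selection marker, and no feature table is available, so the finer architecture of the backbone (polyadenylation signal, epitope tags, nuclear localisation signals) cannot be described from the information provided.

The payload, named Tet1FL KL-1, is driven by the EF1a promoter, a strong constitutive promoter widely used for expression in mammalian cells. It consists of a custom TALE repeat array fused to full-length human TET1. The TALE array was engineered to recognise a specific site in the human KLF4 gene (designated KLF4 site #1), and it was inserted into the backbone by restriction cloning at BsmBI sites, a type IIS arrangement typical of modular TALE assembly in which the backbone supplies the flanking TALE sequences and the effector domain. TET1 is a dioxygenase that oxidises 5-methylcytosine to 5-hydroxymethylcytosine, initiating removal of the methyl mark. Tethering it through the TALE DNA-binding domain directs this activity to CpGs near the binding site.

The construct is intended for targeted DNA demethylation at the endogenous KLF4 locus in human cells, allowing the effect of local CpG methylation on gene expression to be tested. It uses full-length TET1, as the "FL" in the insert name indicates.
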