Addgene plasmid #49936: SL357
Purpose: Expresses a TALE-TET1FL (full length TET1) fusion protein engineered to bind a site in the human KLF4 gene and demethylate CpGs adjacent to the binding site
Depositing lab: Keith Joung. Depositing organization: Massachusetts General Hospital. Publication: Targeted DNA demethylation and activation of endogenous genes using programmable TALE-TET1 fusion proteins. Maeder ML, Angstman JF, Richardson ME, Linder SJ, Cascio VM, Tsai SQ, Ho QH, Sander JD, Reyon D, Bernstein BE, Costello JF, Wilkinson MF, Joung JK. Nat Biotechnol. 2013 Oct 9. doi: 10.1038/nbt.2726. PubMed 24108092.
Backbone
  Vector backbone: pJFA345D4
  Backbone manufacturer: Joung lab (Addgene plasmid #49238)
  Vector type: TALEN
Growth in bacteria
  Bacterial resistance: Ampicillin, 100 μg/mL
  Growth temperature: 37°C
  Growth strain: XL1 Blue
  Copy number: Unknown
Gene/Insert
  Gene/Insert name: Tet1FL KL-1 (alt names: KL-1; KLF4 site #1)
  Species: H. sapiens (human)
  Entrez Gene: KLF4 (a.k.a. EZF, GKLF)
  Promoter: EF1a
  Cloning method: Restriction Enzyme; 5′ cloning site BsmBI (unknown if destroyed); 3′ cloning site BsmBI (unknown if destroyed)
  Sequencing primers: 5′ EF1a-F 5'-TCAAGCCTCAGACAGTGGTTC-3'; 3′ OJA199 5'-CACCATCACAGCAGTTGG-3'
Terms and licenses: Academic/Nonprofit Terms; Industry Terms: Not Available to Industry
Depositor comments: TALE target site is: TGTGTATGCCCGTGGTG. See Supplementary Figure 13 of associated publication for amino acid sequences of backbone and TALE repeat array.
How to cite: SL357 was a gift from Keith Joung (Addgene plasmid # 49936 ; http://n2t.net/addgene:49936 ; RRID:Addgene_49936)
